Addgene plasmid #98558: pJL 89
Purpose: (Empty Backbone) Useful for making infectious clones of RNA virus cDNAs; Has 35S promoter and HDV Ribozyme sequences in T-DNA region of Agrobacterium vector.
Depositing lab: John Lindbo. Depositing organization: Ohio State University. Publication: TRBO: a high-efficiency tobacco mosaic virus RNA-based overexpression vector. Lindbo JA. Plant Physiol. 2007 Dec;145(4):1232-40. Epub 2007 Aug 24. 10.1104/pp.107.106377 PubMed 17720752.
Backbone
  Vector backbone: pCB301
  Backbone size (bp): 4500
  Modifications to backbone: Generate StuI site at 35S Promoter transcription start site, insert SmaI site and Ribozyme from Hepatitis Delta Virus upstream of 35S terminator.
  Vector type: Plant Expression
  Promoter: Enh 35S
Growth in bacteria
  Bacterial resistance: Kanamycin, 50 μg/mL
  Growth temperature: 37°C
  Growth strain: DH5alpha
  Copy number: Low Copy
Gene/Insert
  Cloning method: Unknown
Terms and licenses: Academic/Nonprofit Terms; Industry Terms: Not Available to Industry
How to cite: pJL 89 was a gift from John Lindbo (Addgene plasmid # 98558 ; http://n2t.net/addgene:98558 ; RRID:Addgene_98558)
