[The description below was written by a language model from this plasmid's Addgene catalogue record and pLannotate feature annotations shown in this document.]
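Description:
pJL 89 is an empty Agrobacterium binary vector for plant expression, built on the mini binary backbone pCB301 and designed as a scaffold for assembling infectious clones of RNA virus cDNAs. The sequenced plasmid is about 4.7 kb. It replicates through oriV together with the trans-acting replication protein gene trfA, the pairing characteristic of broad-host-range RK2-type replicons (the automated annotation labels this oriV as F-plasmid derived, which does not fit the trfA context). This allows maintenance in both E. coli and Agrobacterium, and the catalogue lists it as low copy. Selection is by kanamycin through an aphA-3 aminoglycoside phosphotransferase gene. Short tetR and satA fragments also appear in the backbone and look like non-functional remnants.

The payload sits between nopaline-type left and right T-DNA border repeats. It comprises an enhanced CaMV 35S promoter with a duplicated enhancer region, followed closely by a hepatitis delta virus ribozyme and then terminator sequences, annotated as a NOS terminator fragment and a CaMV poly(A) signal fragment. According to the record, a StuI site was engineered at the 35S transcription start site and a SmaI site placed ahead of the ribozyme. A viral cDNA inserted between these sites should therefore be transcribed starting at or very near the authentic viral 5' end. Self-cleavage by the ribozyme then trims the transcript to give a defined 3' end rather than a polyadenylated vector-derived tail. No insert is present. After agroinfiltration, T-DNA transfer into plant cells lets host transcription launch viral replication, an approach associated in the linked publication with a tobacco mosaic virus-based overexpression vector.
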