Features (pLannotate 1.2.2; 12 found; start..end, strand, type, name):
    105..132     -  CDS            TetR (fragment): tetracycline resistance regulatory protein; tetR
    156..1304    -  CDS            trfA: trans-acting replication protein that binds to and activates oriV
   1603..2397    -  CDS            KanR: aminoglycoside phosphotransferase; aphA-3; confers resistance to kanamycin
   2493..2576    -  CDS            satA (fragment): STA_BACSU - Also known as yyaR. Experimental evidence at protein level: Swiss-Prot protein existence level 1. Involved in resistance to streptothricin, a broad-spectrum antibiotic produced by streptomycetes. Detoxifies streptothricin via acetylation of the beta amino group of the first beta-lysyl moiety of streptothricin. From Bacillus subtilis (strain 168).
   2614..3228    -  rep_origin     oriV: origin of replication for the bacterial F plasmid
   3321..3345    +  misc_feature   LB T-DNA repeat: left border repeat from nopaline C58 T-DNA
   3409..3468    -  misc_feature   MCS (fragment): pBluescript multiple cloning site
   3546..4215    +  promoter       CaMV 35S promoter (enhanced): cauliflower mosaic virus 35S promoter with a duplicated enhancer region
   4239..4330    +  ncRNA          HDV ribozyme: Accession: RF00094 - Hepatitis delta virus ribozyme
   4340..4400    +  terminator     NOS terminator (fragment): nopaline synthase terminator and poly(A) signal
   4454..4613    +  polyA_signal   CaMV poly(A) signal (fragment): cauliflower mosaic virus polyadenylation signal
   4685..2       +  misc_feature   RB T-DNA repeat (across the origin): right border repeat from nopaline C58 T-DNA
>Addgene plasmid #98558 | pJL 89 | addgene full sequence | sequence record 192654 | Addgene NGS Result
ACCTAAGAGAAAAGAGCGTTTATTAGAATAATCGGATATTTAAAGGGCGTGAAAAGGTTTATCCGTTCGT
CCATTTGTATGTGCATGCCAACCACAGGAGATCTCAGTAAAGCGCTGGCTGCTGAACCCCCAGCCGGAAC
TGACCCCACAAGGCCCTAGCGTTTGCAATGCACCAGGTCATCATTGACCCAGGCGTGTTCCACCAGGCCG
CTGCCTCGCAACTCTTCGCAGGCTTCGCCGACCTGCTCGCGCCACTTCTTCACGCGGGTGGAATCCGATC
CGCACATGAGGCGGAAGGTTTCCAGCTTGAGCGGGTACGGCTCCCGGTGCGAGCTGAAATAGTCGAACAT
CCGTCGGGCCGTCGGCGACAGCTTGCGGTACTTCTCCCATATGAATTTCGTGTAGTGGTCGCCAGCAAAC
AGCACGACGATTTCCTCGTCGATCAGGACCTGGCAACGGGACGTTTTCTTGCCACGGTCCAGGACGCGGA
AGCGGTGCAGCAGCGACACCGATTCCAGGTGCCCAACGCGGTCGGACGTGAAGCCCATCGCCGTCGCCTG
TAGGCGCGACAGGCATTCCTCGGCCTTCGTGTAATACCGGCCATTGATCGACCAGCCCAGGTCCTGGCAA
AGCTCGTAGAACGTGAAGGTGATCGGCTCGCCGATAGGGGTGCGCTTCGCGTACTCCAACACCTGCTGCC
ACACCAGTTCGTCATCGTCGGCCCGCAGCTCGACGCCGGTGTAGGTGATCTTCACGTCCTTGTTGACGTG
GAAAATGACCTTGTTTTGCAGCGCCTCGCGCGGGATTTTCTTGTTGCGCGTGGTGAACAGGGCAGAGCGG
GCCGTGTCGTTTGGCATCGCTCGCATCGTGTCCGGCCACGGCGCAATATCGAACAAGGAAAGCTGCATTT
CCTTGATCTGCTGCTTCGTGTGTTTCAGCAACGCGGCCTGCTTGGCCTCGCTGACCTGTTTTGCCAGGTC
CTCGCCGGCGGTTTTTCGCTTCTTGGTCGTCATAGTTCCTCGCGTGTCGATGGTCATCGACTTCGCCAAA
CCTGCCGCCTCCTGTTCGAGACGACGCGAACGCTCCACGGCGGCCGATGGCGCGGGCAGGGCAGGGGGAG
CCAGTTGCACGCTGTCGCGCTCGATCTTGGCCGTAGCTTGCTGGGCCATCGAGCCGACGGACTGGAAGGT
TTCGCGGGGCGCACGCATGACGGTGCGGCTTGCGATGGTTTCGGCATCCTCGGCGGAAAACCCCGCGTCG
ATCAGTTCTTGCCTGTATGCCTTCCGGTCAAACGTCCGATTCATTCACCCTCCTTGCGGGATTGCCCCGA
CTCACGCCGGGGCAATGTGCCCTTATTCCTGATTTGACCCGCCTGGTGCCTTGGTGTCCAGATAATCCAC
CTTATCGGCAATGAAGTCGGTCCCGTAGACCGTCTGGCCGTCCTTCTCGTACTTGGTATTCCGAATCTTG
CCCTGCACGAATACCAGCGACCCCTTGCCCAAATACTTGCCGTGGGCCTCGGCCTGAGAGCCAAAACACT
TGATGCGGAAGAAGTCGGTGCGCTCCTGCTTGTCGCCGGCATCGTTGCGCCACATCTAGGTACTAAAACA
ATTCATCCAGTAAAATATAATATTTTATTTTCTCCCAATCAGGCTTGATCCCCAGTAAGTCAAAAAATAG
CTCGACATACTGTTCTTCCCCGATATCCTCCCTGATCGACCGGACGCAGAAGGCAATGTCATACCACTTG
TCCGCCCTGCCGCTTCTCCCAAGATCAATAAAGCCACTTACTTTGCCATCTTTCACAAAGATGTTGCTGT
CTCCCAGGTCGCCGTGGGAAAAGACAAGTTCCTCTTCGGGCTTTTCCGTCTTTAAAAAATCATACAGCTC
GCGCGGATCTTTAAATGGGGTGTCTTCTTCCCAGTTTTCGCAATCCACATCGGCCAGATCGTTATTCAGT
AAGTAATCCAATTCGGCTAAGCGGCTGTCTAAGCTATTCGTATAGGGACAATCCGATATGTCGATGGAGT
GAAAGAGCCTGATGCACTCCGCATACAGCTCGATAATCTTTTCAGGGCTTTGTTCATCTTCATACTCTTC
CGAGCAAAGGACGCCATCGGCCTCACTCATGAGCAGATTGCTCCAGCCATCATGCCGTTCAAGGTGCAGG
ACCTTTGGAACAGGCAGCTTTCCTTCCAGCCATAGCATCATGTCCTTTTCCCGTTCCACATCATAGGTGG
TCCCTTTATACCGGCTGTCCGTCATTTTTAAATATAGGTTTTCATTTTCTCCCACCAGCTTATATACCTT
AGCAGGAGACATTCCTTCCGTATCTTTTACGCAGCGGTATTTTTCGATCAGTTTTTTCAATTCCGGTGAT
ATTCTCATTTTAGCCATTTATTATTTCCTTCCTCTTTTCTACAGTATTTAAAGATACCCCAAGAAGCTAA
TTATAACAAGACGAACTCCAATTCACTGTTCCTTGCATTCTAAAACTTTAAATACCAGAAAACAGCTTTT
TCAAAGTTGTTTTCAAAGTTGGCGTATAACATAGTATCGACGGAGCCGATTTTGAAACCACAATTATGGG
TGATGCTGCAACTCGAGCGGGCCGGGAGGGTTCGAGAAGGGGGGGCACCCCCCTTCGGCGTGCGCGGTCA
CGCGCACAGGGCGCAGCCCTGGTTAAAAACAAGGTTTATAAATATTGGTTTAAAAGCAGGTTAAAAGACA
GGTTAGCGGTGGCCGAAAAACGGGCGGAAACCCTTGCAAATGCTGGATTTTCTGCCTGTGGACAGCCCCT
CAAATGTCAATAGGTGCGCCCCTCATCTGTCAGCACTCTGCCCCTCAAGTGTCAAGGATCGCGCCCCTCA
TCTGTCAGTAGTCGCGCCCCTCAAGTGTCAATACCGCAGGGCACTTATCCCCAGGCTTGTCCACATCATC
TGTGGGAAACTCGCGTAAAATCAGGCGTTTTCGCCGATTTGCGAGGCTGGCCAGCTCCACGTCGCCGGCC
GAAATCGAGCCTGCCCCTCATCTGTCAACGCCGCGCCGGGTGAGTCGGCCCCTCAAGTGTCAACGTCCGC
CCCTCATCTGTCAGTGAGGGCCAAGTTTTCCGCGAGGTATCCACAACGCCGGCGGCCGGCCGCGGTGTCT
CGCACACGGCTTCGACGGCGTTTCTGGCGCGTTTGCAGGGCCATAGACGGCCGCCAGCCCAGCGGCGAGG
GCAACCAGCCCGGTGAGCGTCTCTAGTGGACTGATGGGCTGCCTGTATCGAGTGGTGATTTTGTGCCGAG
CTGCCGGTCGGGGAGCTGTTGGCTGGCTGGTGGCAGGATATATTGTGGTGTAAACAAATTGACGCTTAGA
CAACTTAATAACACATTGCGGACGTTTTTAAAGTACTGGGGTGGTTTTGGTACCGGGCCCCCCCTCGAGG
TCGACGGTATCGATAAGCTTGATATCGAATTCCTGCAGGTCAACATGGTGGAGCACGACACACTTGTCTA
CTCCAAAAATATCAAAGATACAGTCTCAGAAGACCAAAGGGCAATTGAGACTTTTCAACAAAGGGTAATA
TCCGGAAACCTCCTCGGATTCCATTGCCCAGCTATCTGTCACTTTATTGTGAAGATAGTGGAAAAGGAAG
GTGGCTCCTACAAATGCCATCATTGCGATAAAGGAAAGGCCATCGTTGAAGATGCCTCTGCCGACAGTGG
TCCCAAAGATGGACCCCCACCCACGAGGAGCATCGTGGAAAAAGAAGACGTTCCAACCACGTCTTCAAAG
CAAGTGGATTGATGTGATAACATGGTGGAGCACGACACACTTGTCTACTCCAAAAATATCAAAGATACAG
TCTCAGAAGACCAAAGGGCAATTGAGACTTTTCAACAAAGGGTAATATCCGGAAACCTCCTCGGATTCCA
TTGCCCAGCTATCTGTCACTTTATTGTGAAGATAGTGGAAAAGGAAGGTGGCTCCTACAAATGCCATCAT
TGCGATAAAGGAAAGGCCATCGTTGAAGATGCCTCTGCCGACAGTGGTCCCAAAGATGGACCCCCACCCA
CGAGGAGCATCGTGGAAAAAGAAGACGTTCCAACCACGTCTTCAAAGCAAGTGGATTGATGTGATATCTC
CACTGACGTAAGGGATGACGCACAATCCCACTATCCTTCGCAAGACCCTTCCTCTATATAAGGAAGTTCA
TTTCATTTGGAGAGGCCTCCTTTTTTCCTAGGATGCAGCCCGGGTCGGCATGGCATCTCCACCTCCTCGC
GGTCCGACCTGGGCATCCGAAGGAGGACGTCGTCCACTCGGATGGCTAAGGGAGAGCTCGAATTTCCCCG
ATCGTTCAAACATTTGGCAATAAAGTTTCTTAAGATTGAATCCTGTTGCCGGTCTTGCGACTAGAGTCCG
CAAAAATCACCAGTCTCTCTCTACAAATCTATCTCTCTCTATTTTTCTCCAGAATAATGTGTGAGTAGTT
CCCAGATAAGGGAATTAGGGTTCTTATAGGGTTTCGCTCATGTGTTGAGCATATAAGAAACCCTTAGTAT
GTATTTGTATTTGTAAAATACTTCTATCAATAAAATTTCTAATTCCTAAAACCAAAATCCAGTGACCTGC
AGCCCGGCCGGGGGATCCACTAGCAGATTGTCGTTTCCCGCCTTCAGTTTAAACTATCAGTGTTTGACAG
GATATATTGGCGGGTAA
